>Addgene plasmid #19886 | pFRT/TO/FLAG/HA-DEST IGF2BP1 | depositor full sequence | sequence record 9409 | Author sequence
GGTAAGCCTATCCCTAACCCTCTCCTCGGTCTCGATTCTACGGACGGATCGGGAGATCTCCCGATCCCCT
ATGGTGCACTCTCAGTACAATCTGCTCTGATGCCGCATAGTTAAGCCAGTATCTGCTCCCTGCTTGTGTG
TTGGAGGTCGCTGAGTAGTGCGCGAGCAAAATTTAAGCTACAACAAGGCAAGGCTTGACCGACAATTGCA
TGAAGAATCTGCTTAGGGTTAGGCGTTTTGCGCTGCTTCGCGATGTACGGGCCAGATATACGCGTTGACA
TTGATTATTGACTAGTTATTAATAGTAATCAATTACGGGGTCATTAGTTCATAGCCCATATATGGAGTTC
CGCGTTACATAACTTACGGTAAATGGCCCGCCTGGCTGACCGCCCAACGACCCCCGCCCATTGACGTCAA
TAATGACGTATGTTCCCATAGTAACGCCAATAGGGACTTTCCATTGACGTCAATGGGTGGAGTATTTACG
GTAAACTGCCCACTTGGCAGTACATCAAGTGTATCATATGCCAAGTACGCCCCCTATTGACGTCAATGAC
GGTAAATGGCCCGCCTGGCATTATGCCCAGTACATGACCTTATGGGACTTTCCTACTTGGCAGTACATCT
ACGTATTAGTCATCGCTATTACCATGGTGATGCGGTTTTGGCAGTACATCAATGGGCGTGGATAGCGGTT
TGACTCACGGGGATTTCCAAGTCTCCACCCCATTGACGTCAATGGGAGTTTGTTTTGGAACCAAAATCAA
CGGGACTTTCCAAAATGTCGTAACAACTCCGCCCCATTGACGCAAATGGGCGGTAGGCGTGTACGGTGGG
AGGTCTATATAAGCAGAGCTCTCCCTATCAGTGATAGAGATCTCCCTATCAGTGATAGAGATCGTCGACG
AGCTCGTTTAGTGAACCGTCAGATCGCCTGGAGACGCCATCCACGCTGTTTTGACCTCCATAGAAGACAC
CGGGACCGATCCAGCCTCCGGACTCTAGCGTTTAAACTTAAGCTTGGTACCATGGACTACAAGGACGACG
ATGACAAGTACCCTTATGACGTGCCCGATTACGCTTTGAACCAGATATCAACAAGTTTGTACAAAAAAGC
AGGCTCCACCATGGGAACCAATTCAGTCGACATGAACAAGCTTTACATCGGCAACCTCAACGAGAGCGTG
ACCCCCGCGGACTTGGAGAAAGTGTTTGCGGAGCACAAGATCTCCTACAGCGGCCAGTTCTTGGTCAAAT
CCGGCTACGCCTTCGTGGACTGCCCGGACGAGCACTGGGCGATGAAGGCCATCGAAACTTTCTCCGGGAA
AGTAGAATTACAAGGAAAACGCTTAGAGATTGAACATTCGGTGCCCAAAAAACAAAGGAGCCGGAAAATT
CAAATCCGAAATATTCCACCCCAGCTCCGATGGGAAGTACTGGACAGCCTGCTGGCTCAGTATGGTACAG
TAGAGAACTGTGAGCAAGTGAACACCGAGAGTGAGACGGCAGTGGTGAATGTCACCTATTCCAACCGGGA
GCAGACCAGGCAAGCCATCATGAAGCTGAATGGCCACCAGTTGGAGAACCATGCCCTGAAGGTCTCCTAC
ATCCCCGATGAGCAGATAGCACAGGGACCTGAGAATGGGCGCCGAGGGGGCTTTGGCTCTCGGGGTCAGC
CCCGCCAGGGCTCACCTGTGGCAGCGGGGGCCCCAGCCAAGCAGCAGCAAGTGGACATCCCCCTTCGGCT
CCTGGTGCCCACCCAGTATGTGGGTGCCATTATTGGCAAGGAGGGGGCCACCATCCGCAACATCACAAAA
CAGACCCAGTCCAAGATAGACGTGCATAGGAAGGAGAACGCAGGTGCAGCTGAAAAAGCCATCAGTGTGC
ACTCCACCCCTGAGGGCTGCTCCTCCGCTTGTAAGATGATCTTGGAGATTATGCATAAAGAGGCTAAGGA
CACCAAAACGGCTGACGAGGTTCCCCTGAAGATCCTGGCCCATAATAACTTTGTAGGGCGTCTCATTGGC
AAGGAAGGACGGAACCTGAAGAAGGTAGAGCAAGATACCGAGACAAAAATCACCATCTCCTCGTTGCAAG
ACCTTACCCTTTACAACCCTGAGAGGACCATCACTGTGAAGGGGGCCATCGAGAATTGTTGCAGGGCCGA
GCAGGAAATAATGAAGAAAGTTCGGGAGGCCTATGAGAATGATGTGGCTGCCATGAGCCTGCAGTCTCAC
CTGATCCCTGGCCTGAACCTGGCTGCTGTAGGTCTTTTCCCAGCTTCATCCAGCGCAGTCCCGCCGCCTC
CCAGCAGCGTTACTGGGGCTGCTCCCTATAGCTCCTTTATGCAGGCTCCCGAGCAGGAGATGGTGCAGGT
GTTTATCCCCGCCCAGGCAGTGGGCGCCATCATCGGCAAGAAGGGGCAGCACATCAAACAGCTCTCCCGG
TTTGCCAGCGCCTCCATCAAGATTGCACCACCCGAAACACCTGACTCCAAAGTTCGTATGGTTATCATCA
CTGGACCGCCAGAGGCCCAATTCAAGGCTCAGGGAAGAATCTATGGCAAACTCAAGGAGGAGAACTTCTT
TGGTCCCAAGGAGGAAGTGAAGCTGGAGACCCACATACGTGTGCCAGCATCAGCAGCTGGCCGGGTCATT
GGCAAAGGTGGAAAAACGGTGAACGAGTTGCAGAATTTGACGGCAGCTGAGGTGGTAGTACCAAGAGACC
AGACCCCTGATGAGAACGACCAGGTCATCGTGAAAATCATCGGACATTTCTATGCCAGTCAGATGGCTCA
ACGGAAGATCCGAGACATCCTGGCCCAGGTTAAGCAGCAGCATCAGAAGGGACAGAGTAACCAGGCCCAG
GCACGGAGGAAGTGAGCGGCCGCACTCGAGATATCTAGACCCAGCTTTCTTGTACAAAGTGGTTGATATC
CAGCACAGTGGCGGCCGCTCAAGTCTAGAGGGCCCGCGGTTCGAAGGTAAGCCTATCCCTAACCCTCTCC
TCGGTCTCGATTCTACGCGTACCGGATCCGCGGCCGCATAGATAACTGATCCAGTGTGCCTCGAGTCTAG
AGGGCCCGTTTAAACCCGCTGATCAGCCTCGACTGTGCCTTCTAGTTGCCAGCCATCTGTTGTTTGCCCC
TCCCCCGTGCCTTCCTTGACCCTGGAAGGTGCCACTCCCACTGTCCTTTCCTAATAAAATGAGGAAATTG
CATCGCATTGTCTGAGTAGGTGTCATTCTATTCTGGGGGGTGGGGTGGGGCAGGACAGCAAGGGGGAGGA
TTGGGAAGACAATAGCAGGCATGCTGGGGATGCGGTGGGCTCTATGGCTTCTGAGGCGGAAAGAACCAGC
TGGGGCTCTAGGGGGTATCCCC
[124 nt withheld, positions 3383-3506]
C
[91 nt withheld, positions 3508-3598]
AGGGTGATGGTTCACGTACCTAGAAGTTCCTATTCCGAAGTTCCTATTCTCTAGAAAGTATAGGAACTTC
CTTGGCCAAAAAGCCTGAACTCACCGCGACGTCTGTCGAGAAGTTTCTGATCGAAAAGTTCGACAGCGTC
TCCGACCTGATGCAGCTCTCGGAGGGCGAAGAATCTCGTGCTTTCAGCTTCGATGTAGGAGGGCGTGGAT
ATGTCCTGCGGGTAAATAGCTGCGCCGATGGTTTCTACAAAGATCGTTATGTTTATCGGCACTTTGCATC
GGCCGCGCTCCCGATTCCGGAAGTGCTTGACATTGGGGAATTCAGCGAGAGCCTGACCTATTGCATCTCC
CGCCGTGCACAGGGTGTCACGTTGCAAGACCTGCCTGAAACCGAACTGCCCGCTGTTCTGCAGCCGGTCG
CGGAGGCCATGGATGCGATCGCTGCGGCCGATCTTAGCCAGACGAGCGGGTTCGGCCCATTCGGACCGCA
AGGAATCGGTCAATACACTACATGGCGTGATTTCATATGCGCGATTGCTGATCCCCATGTGTATCACTGG
CAAACTGTGATGGACGACACCGTCAGTGCGTCCGTCGCGCAGGCTCTCGATGAGCTGATGCTTTGGGCCG
AGGACTGCCCCGAAGTCCGGCACCTCGTGCACGCGGATTTCGGCTCCAACAATGTCCTGACGGACAATGG
CCGCATAACAGCGGTCATTGACTGGAGCGAGGCGATGTTCGGGGATTCCCAATACGAGGTCGCCAACATC
TTCTTCTGGAGGCCGTGGTTGGCTTGTATGGAGCAGCAGACGCGCTACTTCGAGCGGAGGCATCCGGAGC
TTGCAGGATCGCCGCGGCTCCGGGCGTATATGCTCCGCATTGGTCTTGACCAACTCTATCAGAGCTTGGT
TGACGGCAATTTCGATGATGCAGCTTGGGCGCAGGGTCGATGCGACGCAATCGTCCGATCCGGAGCCGGG
ACTGTCGGGCGTACACAAATCGCCCGCAGAAGCGCGGCCGTCTGGACCGATGGCTGTGTAGAAGTACTCG
CCGATAGTGGAAACCGACGCCCCAGCACTCGTCCGAGGGCAAAGGAATAGCACGTACTACGAGATTTCGA
TTCCACCGCCGCCTTCTATGAAAGGTTGGGCTTCGGAATCGTTTTCCGGGACGCCGGCTGGATGATCCTC
CAGCGCGGGGATCTCATGCTGGAGTTCTTCGCCCACCCCAACTTGTTTATTGCAGCTTATAATGGTTACA
AATAAAGCAATAGCATCACAAATTTCACAAATAAAGCATTTTTTTCACTGCATTCTAGTTGTGGTTTGTC
CAAACTCATCAATGTATCTTATCATGTCTGTATACCGTCGACCTCTAGCTAGAGCTTGGCGTAATCATGG
TCATAGCTGTTTCCTGTGTGAAATTGTTATCCGCTCACAATTCCACACAACATACGAGCCGGAAGCATAA
AGTGTAAAGCCTGGGGTGCCTAATGAGTGAGCTAACTCACATTAATTGCGTTGCGCTCACTGCCCGCTTT
CCAGTCGGGAAACCTGTCGTGCCAGCTGCATTAATGAATCGGCCAACGCGCGGGGAGAGGCGGTTTGCGT
ATTGGGCGCTCTTCCGCTTCCTCGCTCACTGACTCGCTGCGCTCGGTCGTTCGGCTGCGGCGAGCGGTAT
CAGCTCACTCAAAGGCGGTAATACGGTTATCCACAGAATCAGGGGATAACGCAGGAAAGAACATGTGAGC
AAAAGGCCAGCAAAAGGCCAGGAACCGTAAAAAGGCCGCGTTGCTGGCGTTTTTCCATAGGCTCCGCCCC
CCTGACGAGCATCACAAAAATCGACGCTCAAGTCAGAGGTGGCGAAACCCGACAGGACTATAAAGATACC
AGGCGTTTCCCCCTGGAAGCTCCCTCGTGCGCTCTCCTGTTCCGACCCTGCCGCTTACCGGATACCTGTC
CGCCTTTCTCCCTTCGGGAAGCGTGGCGCTTTCTCATAGCTCACGCTGTAGGTATCTCAGTTCGGTGTAG
GTCGTTCGCTCCAAGCTGGGCTGTGTGCACGAACCCCCCGTTCAGCCCGACCGCTGCGCCTTATCCGGTA
ACTATCGTCTTGAGTCCAACCCGGTAAGACACGACTTATCGCCACTGGCAGCAGCCACTGGTAACAGGAT
TAGCAGAGCGAGGTATGTAGGCGGTGCTACAGAGTTCTTGAAGTGGTGGCCTAACTACGGCTACACTAGA
AGGACAGTATTTGGTATCTGCGCTCTGCTGAAGCCAGTTACCTTCGGAAAAAGAGTTGGTAGCTCTTGAT
CCGGCAAACAAACCACCGCTGGTAGCGGTGGTTTTTTTGTTTGCAAGCAGCAGATTACGCGCAGAAAAAA
AGGATCTCAAGAAGATCCTTTGATCTTTTCTACGGGGTCTGACGCTCAGTGGAACGAAAACTCACGTTAA
GGGATTTTGGTCATGAGATTATCAAAAAGGATCTTCACCTAGATCCTTTTAAATTAAAAATGAAGTTTTA
AATCAATCTAAAGTATATATGAGTAAACTTGGTCTGACAGTTACCAATGCTTAATCAGTGAGGCACCTAT
CTCAGCGATCTGTCTATTTCGTTCATCCATAGTTGCCTGACTCCCCGTCGTGTAGATAACTACGATACGG
GAGGGCTTACCATCTGGCCCCAGTGCTGCAATGATACCGCGAGACCCACGCTCACCGGCTCCAGATTTAT
CAGCAATAAACCAGCCAGCCGGAAGGGCCGAGCGCAGAAGTGGTCCTGCAACTTTATCCGCCTCCATCCA
GTCTATTAATTGTTGCCGGGAAGCTAGAGTAAGTAGTTCGCCAGTTAATAGTTTGCGCAACGTTGTTGCC
ATTGCTACAGGCATCGTGGTGTCACGCTCGTCGTTTGGTATGGCTTCATTCAGCTCCGGTTCCCAACGAT
CAAGGCGAGTTACATGATCCCCCATGTTGTGCAAAAAAGCGGTTAGCTCCTTCGGTCCTCCGATCGTTGT
CAGAAGTAAGTTGGCCGCAGTGTTATCACTCATGGTTATGGCAGCACTGCATAATTCTCTTACTGTCATG
CCATCCGTAAGATGCTTTTCTGTGACTGGTGAGTACTCAACCAAGTCATTCTGAGAATAGTGTATGCGGC
GACCGAGTTGCTCTTGCCCGGCGTCAATACGGGATAATACCGCGCCACATAGCAGAACTTTAAAAGTGCT
CATCATTGGAAAACGTTCTTCGGGGCGAAAACTCTCAAGGATCTTACCGCTGTTGAGATCCAGTTCGATG
TAACCCACTCGTGCACCCAACTGATCTTCAGCATCTTTTACTTTCACCAGCGTTTCTGGGTGAGCAAAAA
CAGGAAGGCAAAATGCCGCAAAAAAGGGAATAAGGGCGACACGGAAATGTTGAATACTCATACTCTTCCT
TTTTCAATATTATTGAAGCATTTATCAGGGTTATTGTCTCATGAGCGGATACATATTTGAATGTATTTAG
AAAAATAAACAAATAGGGGTTCCGCGCACATTTCCCCGAAAAGTGCCACCTGACGTC
Features (pLannotate 1.2.2; 27 found; start..end, strand, type, name):
      1..42      +  CDS            V5 tag: epitope tag from simian virus 5
     70..122     -  misc_feature   bom (fragment): basis of mobility region from pBR322
    277..656     +  enhancer       CMV enhancer: human cytomegalovirus immediate early enhancer
    729..746     -  promoter       CMV promoter (fragment): human cytomegalovirus (CMV) immediate early promoter
    809..860     +  promoter       CMVd2 promoter: truncated human cytomegalovirus (CMV) immediate early promoter that yields moderately reduced expression relative to the full-length promoter
    862..881     +  promoter       PLtetO-1 promoter (fragment): modified phage lambda PL promoter with tet operator sites (Lutz and Bujard, 1997)
    883..902     +  promoter       PLtetO-1 promoter (fragment): modified phage lambda PL promoter with tet operator sites (Lutz and Bujard, 1997)
    910..943     +  promoter       TRE3GV promoter (fragment): 3rd-generation Tet-responsive promoter that can be activated by binding of Tet-On® 3G, optimized for retroviral and lentiviral vectors
   1038..1058    +  CDS            FLAG (fragment): FLAG® epitope tag, followed by an enterokinase cleavage site
   1101..1125    +  protein_bind   attB1: mutant version of attB; recombination site for the Gateway® BP reaction BP Clonase™
   1152..2882    +  CDS            IGF2BP1: IF2B1_HUMAN - Also known as CRDBP, VICKZ1, ZBP1. Experimental evidence at protein level: Swiss-Prot protein existence level 1. RNA-binding factor that recruits target transcripts to cytoplasmic protein-RNA complexes (mRNPs). This transcript 'caging' into mRNPs allows mRNA transport and transient storage. It also modulates the rate and location at which target transcripts encounter the translational apparatus and shields them from endonuclease attacks or microRNA-mediated degradation. Plays a direct role in the transport and translation of transcripts required for axonal regeneration in adult s
   2909..2933    -  protein_bind   attB2: mutant version of attB; recombination site for the Gateway® BP reaction BP Clonase™
   2986..3027    +  CDS            V5 tag: epitope tag from simian virus 5
   3113..3337    +  polyA_signal   bGH poly(A) signal: bovine growth hormone polyadenylation signal
   3341..3362    +  promoter       SV40 promoter (fragment): SV40 enhancer and early promoter
   3383..3616    +  rep_origin     f1 ori (fragment) (sequence partly withheld): f1 bacteriophage origin of replication; arrow indicates direction of (+) strand synthesis
   3621..3668    +  protein_bind   FRT: FLP-mediated recombination occurs in the 8-bp core sequence TCTAGAAA (Turan and Bode, 2011). FLP recombinase from the Saccharomyces cerevisiae 2μ plasmid
   3676..4698    +  CDS            HygR: aminoglycoside phosphotransferase from E. coli; aph(4)-Ia; confers resistance to hygromycin
   4708..4833    +  CDS            ble (fragment): BLE_KLEPN - Experimental evidence at protein level: Swiss-Prot protein existence level 1. Binding protein with a strong affinity to the bleomycin family of antibiotics. Binds to CL990; an antimitotic-antibiotic compound. From Klebsiella pneumoniae.
   4828..4949    +  polyA_signal   SV40 poly(A) signal: SV40 polyadenylation signal
   5022..5038    -  protein_bind   lac operator: The lac repressor binds to the lac operator to inhibit transcription in E. coli. This inhibition can be relieved by adding lactose or isopropyl-β-D-thiogalactopyranoside (IPTG). lac repressor encoded by lacI
   5046..5076    -  promoter       lac promoter: promoter for the E. coli lac operon
   5091..5112    -  protein_bind   CAP binding site: CAP binding activates transcription in the presence of cAMP. E. coli catabolite activator protein
   5125..5217    -  CDS            lacI (fragment): lac repressor; lacI; The lac repressor binds to the lac operator to inhibit transcription in E. coli. This inhibition can be relieved by adding lactose or isopropyl-β-D-thiogalactopyranoside (IPTG).
   5400..5988    -  rep_origin     ori: high-copy-number ColE1/pMB1/pBR322/pUC origin of replication
   6159..7019    -  CDS            AmpR: β-lactamase; bla; confers resistance to ampicillin, carbenicillin, and related antibiotics
   7020..7124    -  promoter       AmpR promoter: bla
