[The description below was written by a language model from this plasmid's Addgene catalogue record and pLannotate feature annotations shown in this document.]
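Description:
pFRT/TO/FLAG/HA-DEST IGF2BP1 is a mammalian expression plasmid of about 7.2 kb carrying the human IGF2BP1 coding sequence (also known as IMP1, ZBP1, CRD-BP or VICKZ1), an RNA-binding protein that assembles target transcripts into cytoplasmic mRNPs and influences their transport, translation and stability. The roughly 1.7 kb open reading frame was introduced by Gateway recombination into the pFRT/TO/FLAG/HA-DEST destination backbone and is therefore flanked by attB1 and attB2 sites. In bacteria the plasmid replicates from a high-copy ColE1/pUC-type origin and is selected with ampicillin through the bla gene and its own promoter. A partial f1 origin and remnants of the lac region are also annotated.

Expression is driven by the CMV immediate-early enhancer and promoter. This is followed by short matches to tet operator-containing promoters, consistent with the "TO" (tet operator) designation and with tetracycline-regulated expression in cells that supply the Tet repressor. The backbone provides an N-terminal FLAG/HA tandem tag. The annotation detects the FLAG portion just upstream of attB1, and a bGH polyadenylation signal terminates the transcript. A V5 tag sequence is annotated downstream of attB2, but the record does not indicate that it is fused to the protein.

Downstream of the expression cassette lies an FRT site placed immediately before a hygromycin resistance gene with an SV40 poly(A) signal. No full promoter is annotated for this gene, an arrangement typical of FLP-mediated integration systems in which hygromycin resistance is activated only after recombination into a genomic FRT landing site. The construct is thus suited to generating stable, inducible cell lines expressing epitope-tagged IGF2BP1. The associated publication concerns characterization of ribonucleoprotein complexes and their bound mRNAs, which would fit such use for affinity purification.
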