Addgene plasmid #19886: pFRT/TO/FLAG/HA-DEST IGF2BP1
Depositing lab: Thomas Tuschl. Depositing organization: Rockefeller University. Publication: Molecular characterization of human Argonaute-containing ribonucleoprotein complexes and their bound target mRNAs. Landthaler M, Gaidatzis D, Rothballer A, Chen PY, Soll SJ, Dinic L, Ojo T, Hafner M, Zavolan M, Tuschl T. RNA. 2008 Dec;14(12):2580-96. doi: 10.1261/rna.1351608. Epub 2008 Oct 31. PubMed 18978028.
Backbone
  Vector backbone: pFRT/TO/FLAG/HA-DEST
  Backbone size w/o insert (bp): 5421
  Vector type: Mammalian Expression
Growth in bacteria
  Bacterial resistance: Ampicillin, 100 μg/mL
  Growth temperature: 37°C
  Growth strain: DH5alpha
  Copy number: High Copy
Gene/Insert
  Gene/Insert name: Insulin-like growth factor 2 mRNA binding protein 1 (alt name: IGF2BP1; IMP1; ZBP1; CRDBP; IMP-1; CRD-BP; VICKZ1)
  Species: H. sapiens (human)
  Insert size (bp): 1734
  GenBank ID: NM_006546
  Entrez Gene: IGF2BP1 (a.k.a. CRD-BP, CRDBP, IMP-1, IMP1, VICKZ1, ZBP1)
  Tag / fusion protein: FLAG/HA (N terminal on backbone)
  Cloning method: Gateway Cloning
  Sequencing primers: 5′ CMV
Terms and licenses: Academic/Nonprofit Terms; Industry Terms: Not Available to Industry
How to cite: pFRT/TO/FLAG/HA-DEST IGF2BP1 was a gift from Thomas Tuschl (Addgene plasmid # 19886)
