>Addgene plasmid #19886 | pFRT/TO/FLAG/HA-DEST IGF2BP1 | addgene partial sequence | sequence record 25679 | CMV-F 5'-CGCAAATGGGCGGTAGGCGTG-3'
CGGGGGCTTTAGCGACTCTCCCTATCAGTGATAGAGATCTCCCTATCAGTGATAGAGATCGTCGACGAGC
TCGTTTAGTGAACCGTCAGATCGCCTGGAGACGCCATCCACGCTGTTTTGACCTCCATAGAAGACACCGG
GACCGATCCAGCCTCCGGACTCTAGCGTTTAAACTTAAGCTTGGTACCATGGACTACAAGGACGACGATG
ACAAGTACCCTTATGACGTGCCCGATTACGCTTTGAACCAGATATCAACAAGTTTGTACAAAAAAGCAGG
CTCCACCATGGGAACCAATTCAGTCGACATGAACAAGCTTTACATCGGCAACCTCAACGAGAGCGTGACC
CCCGCGGACTTGGAGAAAGTGTTTGCGGAGCACAAGATCTCCTACAGCGGCCAGTTCTTGGTCAAATCCG
GCTACGCCTTCGTGGACTGCCCGGACGAGCACTGGGCGATGAAGGCCATCGAAACTTTCTCCGGGAAAGT
AGAATTACAAGGAAAACGCTTAGAGATTGAACATTCGGTGCCCAAAAAAACAAAGGAGCCGGAAAATTCA
AATCCGAAATATTCCACCCCAGCTCCGATGGGAAGTACTGGACAGCCTGCTGGCTCAGTATGGTACAGTA
GAGAACTGTGAGCAAGTGAACACCGAGAGTNAGAGNCGGTGNTGAATGTCACCTATTCCAGCCGGGAGCA
GACCAGGCAAGCCATCATGAAGCTGAATGGCCACCAGTTGGAGANCATGCCTGANGTCTGTACATCCCGA
TGAGCAATAGCACAGGACTGAGATGGCGCGAGGGCTTGGCTTCGGNCNCCC
